>Addgene plasmid #71348 | pCASCADE-gltA1-gltA2 | depositor full sequence | sequence record 128226 | pCASCADE-gltA1-gltA2 sequence 2905 bps
GACGTCTTAAGACCCACTTTCACATTTAAGTTGTTTTTCTAATCCGCATATGATCAATTCAAGGCCGAAT
AAGAAGGCTGGCTCTGCACCTTGGTGATCAAATAATTCGATAGCTTGTCGTAATAATGGCGGCATACTAT
CAGTAGTAGGTGTTTCCCTTTCTTCTTTAGCGACTTGATGCTCTTGATCTTCCAATACGCAACCTAAAGT
AAAATGCCCCACAGCGCTGAGTGCATATAATGCATTCTCTAGTGAAAAACCTTGTTGGCATAAAAAGGCT
AATTGATTTTCGAGAGTTTCATACTGTTTTTCTGTAGGCCGTGTACCTAAATGTACTTTTGCTCCATCGC
GATGACTTAGTAAAGCACATCTAAAACTTTTAGCGTTATTACGTAAAAAATCTTGCCAGCTTTCCCCTTC
TAAAGGGCAAAAGTGAGTATGGTGCCTATCTAACATCTCAATGGCTAAGGCGTCGAGCAAAGCCCGCTTA
TTTTTTACATGCCAATACAATGTAGGCTGCTCTACACCTAGCTTCTGGGCGAGTTTACGGGTTGTTAAAC
CTTCGATTCCGACCTCATTAAGCAGCTCTAATGCGCTGTTAATCACTTTACTTTTATCTAATCTAGACAT
CATCCAGGCATCAAATAAAACGAAAGGCTCAGTCGAAAGACTGGGCCTTTCGTTTTATCTGTTGTTTGTC
GGTGAACGCTCTCTACTAGAGTCACACTGGCTCACCTTCGGGTGGGCCTTTCTGCGTTTATACACAGCTA
ACACCACGTCGTCCCTATCTGCTGCCCTAGGTCTATGAGTGGTTGCTGGATAACTCTTTCTGACACCTTA
CTATCTTACAAATGTAACAAAAAAGTTATTTTTCTGTAATTCGAGCATGTCATGTTACCCCGCGAGCATA
AAACGCGTATATTCAGGGAGACCACAACGGTTTCCCTCTACAAATAATTTTGTTTAACTTTGAATTCAAA
AGATCTGGTACCACCTCGAGTTCCCCGCGCCAGCGGGGATAAACCGAAAAGCATATAATGCGTAAAAGTT
ATGAAGTTCGAGTTCCCCGCGCCAGCGGGGATAAACCGTATTGACCAATTCATTCGGGACAGTTATTAGT
TCGAGTTCCCCGCGCCAGCGGGGATAAACCGAAAAAAAAACCCCGCCCCTGACAGGGCGGGGTTTTTTTT
CCTAGGGATATATTCCGCTTCCTCGCTCACTGACTCGCTACGCTCGGTCGTTCGACTGCGGCGAGCGGAA
ATGGCTTACGAACGGGGCGGAGATTTCCTGGAAGATGCCAGGAAGATACTTAACAGGGAAGTGAGAGGGC
CGCGGCAAAGCCGTTTTTCCATAGGCTCCGCCCCCCTGACAAGCATCACGAAATCTGACGCTCAAATCAG
TGGTGGCGAAACCCGACAGGACTATAAAGATACCAGGCGTTTCCCCCTGGCGGCTCCCTCGTGCGCTCTC
CTGTTCCTGCCTTTCGGTTTACCGGTGTCATTCCGCTGTTATGGCCGCGTTTGTCTCATTCCACGCCTGA
CACTCAGTTCCGGGTAGGCAGTTCGCTCCAAGCTGGACTGTATGCACGAACCCCCCGTTCAGTCCGACCG
CTGCGCCTTATCCGGTAACTATCGTCTTGAGTCCAACCCGGAAAGACATGCAAAAGCACCACTGGCAGCA
GCCACTGGTAATTGATTTAGAGGAGTTAGTCTTGAAGTCATGCGCCGGTTAAGGCTAAACTGAAAGGACA
AGTTTTGGTGACTGCGCTCCTCCAAGCCAGTTACCTCGGTTCAAAGAGTTGGTAGCTCAGAGAACCTTCG
AAAAACCGCCCTGCAAGGCGGTTTTTTCGTTTTCAGAGCAAGAGATTACGCGCAGACCAAAACGATCTCA
AGAAGATCATCTTATTAATCAGATAAAATATTTCTAGATTTCAGTGCAATTTATCTCTTCAAATGTAGCA
CCTGAAGTCAGCCCCATACGATATAAGTTGTTACTAGTGCTTGGATTCTCACCAATAAAAAACGCCCGGC
GGCAACCGAGCGTTCTGAACAAATCCAGATGGAGTTCTGAGGTCATTACTGGATCTATCAACAGGAGTCC
AAGCGAGCTCGATATCAAATTACGCCCCGCCCTGCCACTCATCGCAGTACTGTTGTAATTCATTAAGCAT
TCTGCCGACATGGAAGCCATCACAAACGGCATGATGAACCTGAATCGCCAGCGGCATCAGCACCTTGTCG
CCTTGCGTATAATATTTGCCCATGGTGAAAACGGGGGCGAAGAAGTTGTCCATATTGGCCACGTTTAAAT
CAAAACTGGTGAAACTCACCCAGGGATTGGCTGAGACGAAAAACATATTCTCAATAAACCCTTTAGGGAA
ATAGGCCAGGTTTTCACCGTAACACGCCACATCTTGCGAATATATGTGTAGAAACTGCCGGAAATCGTCG
TGGTATTCACTCCAGAGCGATGAAAACGTTTCAGTTTGCTCATGGAAAACGGTGTAACAAGGGTGAACAC
TATCCCATATCACCAGCTCACCGTCTTTCATTGCCATACGAAATTCCGGATGAGCATTCATCAGGCGGGC
AAGAATGTGAATAAAGGCCGGATAAAACTTGTGCTTATTTTTCTTTACGGTCTTTAAAAAGGCCGTAATA
TCCAGCTGAACGGTCTGGTTATAGGTACATTGAGCAACTGACTGAAATGCCTCAAAATGTTCTTTACGAT
GCCATTGGGATATATCAACGGTGGTATATCCAGTGATTTTTTTCTCCATTTTAGCTTCCTTAGCTCCTGA
AAATCTCGATAACTCAAAAAATACGCCCGGTAGTGATCTTATTTCATTATGGTGAAAGTTGGAACCTCTT
ACGTGCCGATCAACGTCTCATTTTCGCCAGATATC
Features (pLannotate 1.2.2; 8 found; start..end, strand, type, name):
      7..630     -  CDS            TetR: tetracycline repressor TetR; tetR from transposon Tn10; TetR binds to the tetracycline operator tetO to inhibit transcription. This inhibition can be relieved by adding tetracycline or doxycycline.
    642..713     +  terminator     rrnB T1 terminator: transcription terminator T1 from the E. coli rrnB gene
    729..756     +  terminator     T7Te terminator: phage T7 early transcription terminator
   1203..1258    -  rep_origin     RSF ori (fragment): Plasmids containing the RSF 1030 origin of replication can be propagated in E. coli cells that contain additional plasmids with compatible origins.
   1346..1891    -  rep_origin     p15A ori: Plasmids containing the medium-copy-number p15A origin of replication can be propagated in E. coli cells that contain a second plasmid with the ColE1 origin.
   2005..2099    -  terminator     lambda t0 terminator: transcription terminator from phage lambda
   2123..2779    -  CDS            cat: CAT_ECOLX - Experimental evidence at protein level: Swiss-Prot protein existence level 1. This enzyme is an effector of chloramphenicol resistance in bacteria. From Escherichia coli. This protein is used as a marker in many commonly used cloning vectors, such as pACYC184.
   2780..2882    -  promoter       cat promoter: promoter of the E. coli cat gene encoding chloramphenicol acetyltransferase
