[The description below was written by a language model from this plasmid's Addgene catalogue record and pLannotate feature annotations shown in this document.]
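Description:
pCASCADE-gltA1-gltA2 is a small (about 2.9 kb) bacterial expression plasmid built on the in-house pCASCADE backbone and designed to deliver a CRISPR guide RNA array in E. coli. It replicates from a p15A origin, listed as low copy in the catalogue, which is compatible with ColE1-type plasmids and so allows co-maintenance with other constructs. Selection is by chloramphenicol, through a cat gene driven by its native promoter and followed by the lambda t0 terminator. The feature table also picks up a short fragment resembling the RSF origin next to p15A, most likely a similarity hit rather than a second functional origin.

The payload is a synthetic guide array, assembled by Gibson cloning, that targets the gltA1 and gltA2 promoters of the E. coli gltA gene, which encodes citrate synthase. The catalogue field calls it a "3 Guide Array" while naming only these two targets, and the record does not resolve this. The array is expressed from the E. coli ugpB promoter, which is induced when phosphate becomes limiting. Neither the array nor the ugpB promoter was annotated automatically. They presumably lie in the unannotated stretch downstream of the rrnB T1 and T7Te terminators, which would insulate the cassette from read-through. A TetR coding sequence is also annotated, probably a backbone remnant, as the record assigns it no role.

The plasmid name and the associated publication on two-stage dynamic metabolic control suggest that the guides work with a Cascade-type CRISPR interference system supplied by the host strain. Under that scheme gltA transcription would be silenced on phosphate depletion, shifting cells from growth into a production phase with altered central metabolism. The record itself does not describe the host components required.
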