Addgene plasmid #71348: pCASCADE-gltA1-gltA2
Purpose: gltA1-gltA2 targeting guide RNA E. coli , Low Phosphate Induction
Depositing lab: Michael Lynch. Depositing organization: Duke University. Publication: Two-stage dynamic deregulation of metabolism improves process robustness & scalability in engineered E. coli. Ye Z, Li S, Hennigan JN, Lebeau J, Moreb EA, Wolf J, Lynch MD. Metab Eng. 2021 Nov;68:106-118. doi: 10.1016/j.ymben.2021.09.009. Epub 2021 Sep 30. PubMed 34600151.
Backbone
  Vector backbone: pCASCADE
  Backbone manufacturer: None - Constructed in House
  Backbone size w/o insert (bp): 2500
  Total vector size (bp): 2905
  Vector type: Bacterial Expression
Growth in bacteria
  Bacterial resistance: Chloramphenicol, 25 μg/mL
  Growth temperature: 37°C
  Growth strain: DH5alpha
  Copy number: Low Copy
Gene/Insert
  Gene/Insert name: gltA1-gltA2 guide array
  gRNA/shRNA sequence: 3 Guide Array : E . coli gltA1 and gltA2 gene promoters
  Species: Synthetic
  Promoter: E . coli ugpB gene promoter, low phosphate induction
  Cloning method: Gibson Cloning
  Sequencing primers: 5′ GGGAGACCACAACGG; 3′ AGTCCAGCTTGGAGCG
Terms and licenses: Academic/Nonprofit Terms; Industry Terms: Not Available to Industry
Depositor comments: Read the preprint at bioRxiv: https://www.biorxiv.org/content/10.1101/2020.08.30.274290v1.full.
How to cite: pCASCADE-gltA1-gltA2 was a gift from Michael Lynch (Addgene plasmid # 71348 ; http://n2t.net/addgene:71348 ; RRID:Addgene_71348)
