>Addgene plasmid #71348 | pCASCADE-gltA1-gltA2 | addgene partial sequence | sequence record 132770 | L4440 5'-AGCGAGTCAGTGAGCGAG-3'
GGCGGGGTTTTTTTTTCGGTTTATCCCCGCTGGCGCGGGGAACTCGAACTAATAACTGTCCCGAATGAAT
TGGTCAATACGGTTTATCCCCGCTGGCGCGGGGAACTCGAACTTCATAACTTTTACGCATTATATGCTTT
TCGGTTTATCCCCGCTGGCGCGGGGAACTCGAGGTGGTACCAGATCTTTTGAATTCAAAGTTAAACAAAA
TTATTTGTAGAGGGAAACCGTTGTGGTCTCCCTGAATATACGCGTTTTATGCTCGCGGGGTAACATGACA
TGCTCGAATTACAGAAAAATAACTTTTTTGTTACATTTGTAAGATAGTAAGGTGTCAGAAAGAGTTATCC
AGCAACCACTCATAGACCTAGGGCAGCAGATAGGGACGACGTGGTGTTAGCTGTGTATAAACGCAGAAAG
GCCCACCCGAAGGTGAGCCAGTGTGACTCTAGTAGAGAGCGTTCACCGACAAACAACAGATAAAACGAAA
GGCCCAGTCTTTCGACTGAGCCTTTCGTTTTATTTGATGCCTGGATGATGTCTAGATTAGATAAAAGTAA
AGTGATTAACAGCGCATTAGAGCTGCTTAATGAGGTCGGAATCGAAGGTTTAACAACCCGTAAACTCGCC
CAGAAGCTAGGTGTAGAGCAGCCTACATTGTATTGGCATGTAAAAAATAAGCGGGCTTTGCTCGACGCCT
TAGCCATTGAGATGTTAGATAGGCACCATACTCACTTTTGCCCTTTAGAAGGGGAAAGCTGGCAAGATTT
TTTACGTAATAACGCTAAAAGTTTTAGATGTGCTTTACTAAGTCATCGCGATGGAGCAAAAGTACATTTA
GGTACACGGCCTACAGAAA
