>Addgene plasmid #71348 | pCASCADE-gltA1-gltA2 | addgene partial sequence | sequence record 132771 | rrnB-T1-term-F 5'-ACGAAAGGCTCAGTCGAAAG-3'
TAACACCACGTCGTCCCTATCTGCTGCCCTAGGTCTATGAGTGGTTGCTGGATAACTCTTTCTGACACCT
TACTATCTTACAAATGTAACAAAAAAGTTATTTTTCTGTAATTCGAGCATGTCATGTTACCCCGCGAGCA
TAAAACGCGTATATTCAGGGAGACCACAACGGTTTCCCTCTACAAATAATTTTGTTTAACTTTGAATTCA
AAAGATCTGGTACCACCTCGAGTTCCCCGCGCCAGCGGGGATAAACCGAAAAGCATATAATGCGTAAAAG
TTATGAAGTTCGAGTTCCCCGCGCCAGCGGGGATAAACCGTATTGACCAATTCATTCGGGACAGTTATTA
GTTCGAGTTCCCCGCGCCAGCGGGGATAAACCGAAAAAAAAACCCCGCCCCTGACAGGGCGGGGTTTTTT
TTCCTAGGGATATATTCCGCTTCCTCGCTCACTGACTCGCTACGCTCGGTCGTTCGACTGCGGCGAGCGG
AAATGGCTTACGAACGGGGCGGAGATTTCCTGGAAGATGCCAGGAAGATACTTAACAGGGAAGTGAGAGG
GCCGCGGCAAAGCCGTTTTTCCATAGGCTCCGCCCCCCTGACAAGCATCACGAAA
